>Addgene plasmid #52413 | REV human OCT4 TALEN | depositor partial sequence | sequence record 82029 | Sequence of RVDs not included
TTGGGAGCTCTCCCATATGGTCGACATTGATTATTGACTAGTTATTAATAGTAATCAATTACGGGGTCAT
TAGTTCATAGCCCATATATGGAGTTCCGCGTTACATAACTTACGGTAAATGGCCCGCCTGGCTGACCGCC
CAACGACCCCCGCCCATTGACGTCAATAATGACGTATGTTCCCATAGTAACGCCAATAGGGACTTTCCAT
TGACGTCAATGGGTGGAGTATTTACGGTAAACTGCCCACTTGGCAGTACATCAAGTGTATCATATGCCAA
GTACGCCCCCTATTGACGTCAATGACGGTAAATGGCCCGCCTGGCATTATGCCCAGTACATGACCTTATG
GGACTTTCCTACTTGGCAGTACATCTACGTATTAGTCATCGCTATTACCATGGTCGAGGTGAGCCCCACG
TTCTGCTTCACTCTCCCCATCTCCCCCCCCTCCCCACCCCCAATTTTGTATTTATTTATTTTTTAATTAT
TTTGTGCAGCGATGGGGGCGGGGGGGGGGGGGGGGCGCGCGCCAGGCGGGGCGGGGCGGGGCGAGGGGCG
GGGCGGGGCGAGGCGGAGAGGTGCGGCGGCAGCCAATCAGAGCGGCGCGCTCCGAAAGTTTCCTTTTATG
GCGAGGCGGCGGCGGCGGCGGCCCTATAAAAAGCGAAGCGCGCGGCGGGCGGGGAGTCGCTGCGACGCTG
CCTTCGCCCCGTGCCCCGCTCCGCCGCCGCCTCGCGCCGCCCGCCCCGGCTCTGACTGACCGCGTTACTC
CCACAGGTGAGCGGGCGGGACGGCCCTTCTCCTCCGGGCTGTAATTAGCGCTTGGTTTAATGACGGCTTG
TTTCTTTTCTGTGGCTGCGTGAAAGCCTTGAGGGGCTCCGGGAGGGCCCTTTGTGCGGGGGGAGCGGCTC
GGGGGGTGCGTGCGTGTGTGTGTGCGTGGGGAGCGCCGCGTGCGGCTCCGCGCTGCCCGGCGGCTGTGAG
CGCTGCGGGCGCGGCGCGGGGCTTTGTGCGCTCCGCAGTGTGCGCGAGGGGAGCGCGGCCGGGGGCGGTG
CCCCGCGGTGCGGGGGGGGCTGCGAGGGGAACAAAGGCTGCGTGCGGGGTGTGTGCGTGGGGGGGTGAGC
AGGGGGTGTGGGCGCGTCGGTCGGGCTGCAACCCCCCCTGCACCCCCCTCCCCGAGTTGCTGAGCACGGC
CCGGCTTCGGGTGCGGGGCTCCGTACGGGGCGTGGCGCGGGGCTCGCCGTGCCGGGCGGGGGGTGGCGGC
AGGTGGGGGTGCCGGGCGGGGCGGGGCCGCCTCGGGCCGGGGAGGGCTCGGGGGAGGGGCGCGGCGGCCC
CCGGAGCGCCGGCGGCTGTCGAGGCGCGGCGAGCCGCAGCCATTGCCTTTTATGGTAATCGTGCGAGAGG
GCGCAGGGACTTCCTTTGTCCCAAATCTGTGCGGAGCCGAAATCTGGGAGGCGCCGCCGCACCCCCTCTA
GCGGGCGCGGGGCGAAGCGGTGCGGCGCCGGCAGGAAGGAAATGGGCGGGGAGGGCCTTCGTGCGTCGCC
GCGCCGCCGTCCCCTTCTCCCTCTCCAGCCTCGGGGCTGTCCGCGGGGGGACGGCTGCCTTCGGGGGGGA
CGGGGCAGGGCGGGGTTCGGCTTCTGGCGTGTGACCGGCGGCTCTAGAGCCTCTGCTAACCATGTTCATG
CCTTCTTCTTTTTCCTACAGCTCCTGGGCAACGTGCTGGTTATTGTGCTGTCTCATCATTTTGGCAAAGA
ATTGATCTAACTCGAGAAAGATATTGTATATATCGTAACAATAGGAGGTTCAACAATGGCTTCCTCCCCT
CCAAAGAAAAAGAGAAAGGTTAGTTGGAAGGACGCAAGTGGTTGGTCTAGAATGCATGCGGATCCCATTC
GTCCGCGCAGGCCAAGTCCTGCCCGCGAGCTTCTGCCCGGACCCCAACCGGATAGGGTTCAGCCGACTGC
AGATCGTGGGGTGTCTGCGCCTGCTGGCAGCCCTCTGGATGGCTTGCCCGCTCGGCGGACGGTGTCCCGG
ACCCGGCTGCCATCTCCCCCTGCGCCCTCACCTGCGTTCTCGGCGGGCAGCTTCAGCGATCTGCTCCGTC
CGTTCGATCCGTCGCTTCTTGATACATCGCTTCTTGATTCGATGCCTGCCGTCGGCACGCCGCATACAGC
GGCTGCCCCAGCAGAGTGGGATGAGGCGCAATCGGCTCTGCGTGCAGCCGATGACCCGCCACCCACCGTG
CGTGTCGCTGTCACTGCCGCGCGGCCGCCGCGCGCCAAGCCGGCCCCGCGACGGCGTGCTGCGCAACCCT
CCGACGCTTCGCCGGCCGCGCAGGTGGATCTACGCACGCTCGGCTACAGTCAGCAGCAGCAAGAGAAGAT
CAAACCGAAGGTGCGTTCGACAGTGGCGCAGCACCACGAGGCACTGGTGGGCCATGGGTTTACACACGCG
CACATCGTTGCGCTCAGCCAACACCCGGCAGCGTTAGGGACCGTCGCTGTCACGTATCAGCACATAATCA
CGGCGTTGCCAGAGGCGACACACGAAGACATCGTTGGCGTCGGCAAACAGTGGTCCGGCGCACGCGCCCT
GGAGGCCTTGCTCACGGATGCGGGGGAGTTGAGAGGTCCGCCGTTACAGTTGGACACAGGCCAACTTGTG
AAGATTGCAAAACGTGGCGGCGTGACCGCAATGGAGGCAGTGCATGCATCGCGCAATGCACTGACGGGTG
CCCCCCTGGAGACGGGCGCCGCTACAGGGCGCGTCCCATTCGCCATTCAGGCTGCGCAACTGTTGGGAAG
GGCGATCGGTGCGGGCCTCTTCGCTATTACGCCAGCTGGCGAAAGGGGGATGTGCTGCAAGGCGATTAAG
TTGGGTAACGCCAGGGTTTTCCCAGTCACGACGTTGTAAAACGACGGCCAGTGAGCGCGCGTAATACGAC
TCACTATAGGGCGAATTGGGTACCGGGCCCCCCCTCGAGGTCCTCCAGCTTTTGTTCCCTTTAGTGAGGG
TTAATTGCGCGCTTGGCGTAATCATGGTCATAGCTGTTTCCTGTGTGAAATTGTTATCCGCTCACAATTC
CACACAACATACGAGCCGGAAGCATAAAGTGTAAAGCCTGGGGTGCCTAATGAGTGAGCTAACTCACATT
AATTGCGTTGCGCTCACTGCCCGCTTTCCACCGGTCGTCTCCAACGACCACCTCGTCGCCTTGGCCTGCC
TCGGCGGACGTCCTGCCATGGATGCAGTGAAAAAGGGATTGCCGCACGCGCCGGAATTGATCAGAAGAGT
CAATCGCCGTATTGGCGAACGCACGTCCCATCGCGTTGCCGACTACGCGCAAGTGGTTCGCGTGCTGGAG
TTTTTCCAGTGCCACTCCCACCCAGCGTACGCATTTGATGAGGCCATGACGCAGTTCGGGATGAGCAGGA
ACGGGTTGGTACAGCTCTTTCGCAGAGTGGGCGTCACCGAACTCGAAGCCCGCGGTGGAACGCTCCCCCC
AGCCTCGCAGCGTTGGGACCGTATCCTCCAGGCATCAGGGATGAAAAGGGCCAAACCGTCCCCTACTTCA
GCTCAAACACCGGATCAGGCGTCTTTGCATGCATTCGCCGATTCGCTGGAGCGTGACCTTGATGCGCCCA
GCCCAATGCACGAGGGAGATCAGACGCGGGCAAGCAGCCGTAAACGGTCCCGATCGGATCGTGCTGTCAC
CGGCCCCTCCGCACAGCAGGCTGTCGAGGTGCGCGTTCCCGAACAGCGCGATGCGCTGCATTTGCCCCTC
AGCTGGAGGGTAAAACGCCCGCGTACCAGGATCTGGGGCGGCCTCCCGGATCCGATATCTAGATCCCAGC
TAGTGAAATCTGAATTGGAAGAGAAGAAATCTGAACTTAGACATAAATTGAAATATGTGCCACATGAATA
TATTGAATTGATTGAAATCGCAAGAAATTCAACTCAGGATAGAATCCTTGAAATGAAGGTGATGGAGTTC
TTTATGAAGGTTTATGGTTATCGTGGTAAACATTTGGGTGGATCAAGGAAACCAGACGGAGCAATTTATA
CTGTCGGATCTCCTATTGATTACGGTGTGATCGTTGATACTAAGGCATATTCAGGAGGTTATAATCTTCC
AATTGGTCAAGCAGATGAAATGCAAAGATATGTCGAAGAGAATCAAACAAGAAACAAGCATATCAACCCT
AATGAATGGTGGAAAGTCTATCCATCTTCAGTAACAGAATTTAAGTTCTTGTTTGTGAGTGGTCATTTCA
AAGGAAACTACAAAGCTCAGCTTACAAGATTGAATCATATCACTAATTGTAATGGAGCTGTTCTTAGTGT
AGAAGAGCTTTTGATTGGTGGAGAAATGATTAAAGCTGGTACATTGACACTTGAGGAAGTGAGAAGGAAA
TTTAATAACGGTGAGATAAACTTTTAATAGGAGCTCGAATTTCCCCGATCGTTCAAACATTTGGCAATAA
AGTTTCTTAAAATTCACTCCTCAGGTGCAGGCTGCCTATCAGAAGGTGGTGGCTGGTGTGGCCAATGCCC
TGGCTCACAAATACCACTGAGATCTTTTTCCCTCTGCCAAAAATTATGGGGACATCATGAAGCCCCTTGA
GCATCTGACTTCTGGCTAATAAAGGAAATTTATTTTCATTGCAATAGTGTGTTGGAATTTTTTGTGTCTC
TCACTCGGAAGGACATATGGGAGGGCAAATCATTTAAAACATCAGAATGAGTATTTGGTTTAGAGTTTGG
CAACATATGCCCATATGCTGGCTGCCATGAACAAAGGTTGGCTATAAAGAGGTCATCAGTATATGAAACA
GCCCCCTGCTGTCCATTCCTTATTCCATAGAAAAGCCTTGACTTGAGGTTAGATTTTTTTTATATTTTGT
TTTGTGTTATTTTTTTCTTTAACATCCCTAAAATTTTCCTTACATGTTTTACTAGCCAGATTTTTCCTCC
TCTCCTGACTACTCCCAGTCATAGCTGTCCCTCTTCTCTTATGGAGATCCCTCGACCTGCAGGCGGCCGC
ACTAGTGATATCCCGCGGCCATGGCGGCCGGGAGCATGCGACGTCGGGCCCAATTCGCCCTATAGTGAGT
CGTATTACAATTCACTGGCCGTCGTTTTACAACGTCGTGACTGGGAAAACCCTGGCGTTACCCAACTTAA
TCGCCTTGCAGCACATCCCCCTTTCGCCAGCTGGCGTAATAGCGAAGAGGCCCGCACCGATCGCCCTTCC
CAACAGTTGCGCAGCCTGAATGGCGAATGGAAATTGTAAGCGTTAATATTTTGTTAAAATTCGCGTTAAA
TTTTTGTTAAATCAGCTCATTTTTTAACCAATAGGCCGAAATCGGCAAAATCCCTTATAAATCAAAAGAA
TAGACCGAGATAGGGT
[37 nt withheld, positions 5407-5443]
AAAGAACGTGGACTCCAACGTCAAAGG
[49 nt withheld, positions 5471-5519]
T
[91 nt withheld, positions 5521-5611]
G
[124 nt withheld, positions 5613-5736]
CCTGATGCGGTATTTTCTCCTTACGCATCTGTGCGGTATTTCACACCGCATACAGGTGGCACTTTTCGGG
GAAATGTGCGCGGAACCCCTATTTGTTTATTTTTCTAAATACATTCAAATATGTATCCGCTCATGAGACA
ATAACCCTGATAAATGCTTCAATAATATTGAAAAAGGAAGAGTATGAGTATTCAACATTTCCGTGTCGCC
CTTATTCCCTTTTTTGCGGCATTTTGCCTTCCTGTTTTTGCTCACCCAGAAACGCTGGTGAAAGTAAAAG
ATGCTGAAGATCAGTTGGGTGCACGAGTGGGTTACATCGAACTGGATCTCAACAGCGGTAAGATCCTTGA
GAGTTTTCGCCCCGAAGAACGTTTTCCAATGATGAGCACTTTTAAAGTTCTGCTATGTGGCGCGGTATTA
TCCCGTATTGACGCCGGGCAAGAGCAACTCGGTCGCCGCATACACTATTCTCAGAATGACTTGGTTGAGT
ACTCACCAGTCACAGAAAAGCATCTTACGGATGGCATGACAGTAAGAGAATTATGCAGTGCTGCCATAAC
CATGAGTGATAACACTGCGGCCAACTTACTTCTGACAACGATCGGAGGACCGAAGGAGCTAACCGCTTTT
TTGCACAACATGGGGGATCATGTAACTCGCCTTGATCGTTGGGAACCGGAGCTGAATGAAGCCATACCAA
ACGACGAGCGTGACACCACGATGCCTGTAGCAATGGCAACAACGTTGCGCAAACTATTAACTGGCGAACT
ACTTACTCTAGCTTCCCGGCAACAATTAATAGACTGGATGGAGGCGGATAAAGTTGCAGGACCACTTCTG
CGCTCGGCCCTTCCGGCTGGCTGGTTTATTGCTGATAAATCTGGAGCCGGTGAGCGTGGGTCTCGCGGTA
TCATTGCAGCACTGGGGCCAGATGGTAAGCCCTCCCGTATCGTAGTTATCTACACGACGGGGAGTCAGGC
AACTATGGATGAACGAAATAGACAGATCGCTGAGATAGGTGCCTCACTGATTAAGCATTGGTAACTGTCA
GACCAAGTTTACTCATATATACTTTAGATTGATTTAAAACTTCATTTTTAATTTAAAAGGATCTAGGTGA
AGATCCTTTTTGATAATCTCATGACCAAAATCCCTTAACGTGAGTTTTCGTTCCACTGAGCGTCAGACCC
CGTAGAAAAGATCAAAGGATCTTCTTGAGATCCTTTTTTTCTGCGCGTAATCTGCTGCTTGCAAACAAAA
AAACCACCGCTACCAGCGGTGGTTTGTTTGCCGGATCAAGAGCTACCAACTCTTTTTCCGAAGGTAACTG
GCTTCAGCAGAGCGCAGATACCAAATACTGTTCTTCTAGTGTAGCCGTAGTTAGGCCACCACTTCAAGAA
CTCTGTAGCACCGCCTACATACCTCGCTCTGCTAATCCTGTTACCAGTGGCTGCTGCCAGTGGCGATAAG
TCGTGTCTTACCGGGTTGGACTCAAGACGATAGTTACCGGATAAGGCGCAGCGGTCGGGCTGAACGGGGG
GTTCGTGCACACAGCCCAGCTTGGAGCGAACGACCTACACCGAACTGAGATACCTACAGCGTGAGCTATG
AGAAAGCGCCACGCTTCCCGAAGGGAGAAAGGCGGACAGGTATCCGGTAAGCGGCAGGGTCGGAACAGGA
GAGCGCACGAGGGAGCTTCCAGGGGGAAACGCCTGGTATCTTTATAGTCCTGTCGGGTTTCGCCACCTCT
GACTTGAGCGTCGATTTTTGTGATGCTCGTCAGGGGGGCGGAGCCTATGGAAAAACGCCAGCAACGCGGC
CTTTTTACGGTTCCTGGCCTTTTGCTGGCCTTTTGCTCACATGTTCTTTCCTGCGTTATCCCCTGATTCT
GTGGATAACCGTATTACCGCCTTTGAGTGAGCTGATACCGCTCGCCGCAGCCGAACGACCGAGCGCAGCG
AGTCAGTGAGCGAGGAAGCGGAAGAGCGCCCAATACGCAAACCGCCTCTCCCCGCGCGTTGGCCGATTCA
TTAATGCAGCTGGCACGACAGGTTTCCCGACTGGAAAGCGGGCAGTGAGCGCAACGCAATTAATGTGAGT
TAGCTCACTCATTAGGCACCCCAGGCTTTACACTTTATGCTTCCGGCTCGTATGTTGTGTGGAATTGTGA
GCGGATAACAATTTCACACAGGAAACAGCTATGACCATGATTACGCCAAGCTATTTAGGTGACACTATAG
AATACTCAAGCTATGCATCCAACGCG
