>Addgene plasmid #52413 | REV human OCT4 TALEN | addgene partial sequence | sequence record 84699 | pCAG-F 5'-GCAACGTGCTGGTTATTGTG-3'
AAGATATTGTATATATCGTAACAATAGGAGGTTCAACAATGGCTTCCTCCCCTCCAAAGAAAAAGAGAAA
GGTTAGTTGGAAGGACGCAAGTGGTTGGTCTAGAATGCATGCGGATCCCATTCGTCCGCGCAGGCCAAGT
CCTGCCCGCGAGCTTCTGCCCGGACCCCAACCGGATAGGGTTCAGCCGACTGCAGATCGTGGGGTGTCTG
CGCCTGCTGGCAGCCCTCTGGATGGCTTGCCCGCTCGGCGGACGGTGTCCCGGACCCGGCTGCCATCTCC
CCCTGCGCCCTCACCTGCGTTCTCGGCGGGCAGCTTCAGCGATCTGCTCCGTCCGTTCGATCCGTCGCTT
CTTGATACATCGCTTCTTGATTCGATGCCTGCCGTCGGCACGCCGCATACAGCGGCTGCCCCAGCAGAGT
GGGATGAGGCGCAATCGGCTCTGCGTGCAGCCGATGACCCGCCACCCACCGTGCGTGTCGCTGTCACTGC
CGCGCGGCCGCCGCGCGCCAAGCCGGCCCCGCGACGGCGTGCTGCGCAACCCTCCGACGCTTCGCCGGCC
GCGCAGGTGGATCTACGCACGCTCGGCTACAGTCAGCAGCAGCAAGAGAAGATCAAACCGAAGGTGCGTT
CGACAGTGGCGCAGCACCACGAGGCACTGGTGGGCCATGGGTTTACACACGCGCACATCGTTGCGCTCAG
CCAACACCCGGCAGCGTTAGGGACCGTCGCTGTCACGTATCAGCACATAATCACGGCGTTGCCAGAGGCG
ACACACGAA
