>Addgene plasmid #52413 | REV human OCT4 TALEN | addgene partial sequence | sequence record 85609 | rb_glob_PA_term-R 5'-CCCATATGTCCTTCCGAGTG-3'
CTATTGCAATGAAAATAAATTTCCTTTATTAGCCAGAAGTCAGATGCTCAAGGGGCTTCATGATGTCCCC
ATAATTTTTGGCAGAGGGAAAAAGATCTCAGTGGTATTTGTGAGCCAGGGCATTGGCCACACCAGCCACC
ACCTTCTGATAGGCAGCCTGCACCTGAGGAGTGAATTTTAAGAAACTTTATTGCCAAATGTTTGAACGAT
CGGGGAAATTCGAGCTCCTATTAAAAGTTTATCTCACCGTTATTAAATTTCCTTCTCACTTCCTCAAGTG
TCAATGTACCAGCTTTAATCATTTCTCCACCAATCAAAAGCTCTTCTACACTAAGAACAGCTCCATTACA
ATTAGTGATATGATTCAATCTTGTAAGCTGAGCTTTGTAGTTTCCTTTGAAATGACCACTCACAAACAAG
AACTTAAATTCTGTTACTGAAGATGGATAGACTTTCCACCATTCATTAGGGTTGATATGCTTGTTTCTTG
TTTGATTCTCTTCGACATATCTTTGCATTTCATCTGCTTGACCAATTGGAAGATTATAACCTCCTGAATA
TGCCTTAGTATCAACGATCACACCGTAATCAATAGGAGATCCGACAGTATAAATTGCTCCGTCTGGTTTC
CTTGATCCACCCAAATGTTTACCACGATAACCATAAACCTTCATAAAGAACTCCATCACCTTCATTTCAA
GGATTCTATCCTGAGTTGAATTTCTTGCGATTTCAATCAATTCAATATATTCATGTGGCACATATTTCAA
TTTATGTCTAAGTTCAGATTTCTTCTCTTCCAATTCAGATTTCACTAGCTGGGATCTAGATATCGGATCC
GGGAGGCCGCCCCAGATCCTGGTACGCGGGCGTT
