>Addgene plasmid #52413 | REV human OCT4 TALEN | addgene partial sequence | sequence record 89398 | TAL_F1 5'-ttggcgtcggcaaacagtgg-3'
GACCGCAATGGAGGCAGTGCATGCATCGCGCAATGCACTGACGGGTGCCCCCCTGAACCTGACCCCGGAC
CAAGTGGTGGCTATCGCCAGCCACGATGGCGGCAAGCAAGCGCTCGAAACGGTGCAGCGGCTGTTGCCGG
TGCTGTGCCAGGACCATGGCCTGACTCCGGACCAAGTGGTGGCTATCGCCAGCCACGATGGCGGCAAGCA
AGCGCTCGAAACGGTGCAGCGGCTGTTGCCGGTGCTGTGCCAGGACCATGGCCTGACTCCGGACCAAGTG
GTGGCTATCGCCAGCCACGATGGCGGCAAGCAAGCGCTCGAAACGGTGCAGCGGCTGTTGCCGGTGCTGT
GCCAGGACCATGGCCTGACTCCGGACCAAGTGGTGGCTATCGCCAGCCACGATGGCGGCAAGCAAGCGCT
CGAAACGGTGCAGCGGCTGTTGCCGGTGCTGTGCCAGGACCATGGCCTGACTCCGGACCAAGTGGTGGCT
ATCGCCAGCCACGATGGCGGCAAGCAAGCGCTCGAAACGGTGCAGCGGCTGTTGCCGGTGCTGTGCCAGG
ACCATGGCCTGACCCCGGACCAAGTGGTGGCTATCGCCAGCAACATTGGCGGCAAGCAAGCGCTCGAAAC
GGTGCAGCGGCTGTTGCCGGTGCTGTGCCAGGACCATGGCCTGACCCCGGACCAAGTGGTGGCTATCGCC
AGCAACGGTGGCGGCAAGCAAGCGCTCGAAACGGTGCA
