>Addgene plasmid #52413 | REV human OCT4 TALEN | addgene partial sequence | sequence record 89400 | TAL_R2 5'-ggcgacgaggtggtcgttgg-3'
GCCACAATGCTTTCGAGCGCTTGCTTGCCGCCATTGTTGCTGGCGATAGCCACCACTTGGTCCGGGGTCA
GGCCATGGTCCTGGCACAGCACCGGCAACAGCCGCTGCACCGTTTCGAGCGCTTGCTTGCCGCCATTGTT
GCTGGCGATAGCCACCACTTGGTCCGGGGTCAGGCCATGGTCCTGGCACAGCACCGGCAACAGCCGCTGC
ACCGTTTCGAGCGCTTGCTTGCCGCCAATGTTGCTGGCGATAGCCACCACTTGGTCCGGGGTCAGGCCAT
GGTCCTGGCACAGCACCGGCAACAGCCGCTGCACCGTTTCGAGCGCTTGCTTGCCGCCAATGTTGCTGGC
GATAGCCACCACTTGGTCCGGGGTCAGGCCATGGTCCTGGCACAGCACCGGCAACAGCCGCTGCACCGTT
TCGAGCGCTTGCTTGCCGCCATTGTTGCTGGCGATAGCCACCACTTGGTCCGGGGTCAGGCCATGGTCCT
GGCACAGCACCGGCAACAGCCGCTGCACCGTTTCGAGCGCTTGCTTGCCGCCAATGTTGCTGGCGATAGC
CACCACTTGGTCCGGGGTCAGGCCATGGTCCTGGCACAGCACCGGCAACAGCCGCTGCACCGTTTCGAGC
GCTTGCTTGCCGCCACCGTTGCTGGCGATAGCCACCACTTGGTCCGGGGTCAGGCCATGGTCCTGGC
