[The description below was written by a language model from this plasmid's Addgene catalogue record.]
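Description:
REV human OCT4 TALEN is a TALEN expression plasmid built on pTal4, a destination backbone from the Golden Gate TALEN assembly kit, which the depositors modified by introducing a CAGGS promoter (a strong composite CMV enhancer/chicken β-actin type promoter) to drive expression in mammalian cells. It is propagated in E. coli as a high-copy plasmid under ampicillin selection. No feature table accompanies the record, so the origin of replication, polyadenylation signal, any epitope tags or nuclear localisation signals, and the nuclease domain architecture are not explicitly stated.

The insert is a synthetic TAL effector repeat array recorded by its repeat-variable diresidues: HD HD HD HD HD NI NG NG HD HD NG NI NN NI NI NN NN, 17 repeats in total. Under the standard TALE code (HD for C, NI for A, NG for T, NN for G), these define the DNA target of this half of the nuclease pair. The array was cloned through BsmBI sites that were destroyed during assembly, as is typical of Golden Gate cloning with type IIS enzymes. In TALEN designs generally, such an array is fused to a FokI cleavage domain, which cuts only on dimerisation, so this "REV" arm would be expected to work alongside a partner TALEN binding the opposite strand, although the partner is not described in the record.

The stated purpose is to cut the human OCT4 locus so that a separate OCT4-GFP-2A-PURO donor plasmid can be knocked in by homology-directed repair, giving a selectable fluorescent reporter of endogenous OCT4. The associated work concerns derivation of naive human pluripotent stem cells.
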