Addgene plasmid #52413: REV human OCT4 TALEN
Purpose: TALEN expressing vector used to allow Knock-in of OCT4-GFP-2A-PURO knockin donor plasmid (generated by Jaenisch lab- Addgene Vector # 31939)
Depositing lab: Jacob Hanna. Depositing organization: Weizmann Institute of Science. Publication: Derivation of novel human ground state naive pluripotent stem cells. Gafni O, Weinberger L, Mansour AA, Manor YS, Chomsky E, Ben-Yosef D, Kalma Y, Viukov S, Maza I, Zviran A, Rais Y, Shipony Z, Mukamel Z, Krupalnik V, Zerbib M, Geula S, Caspi I, Schneir D, Shwartz T, Gilad S, Amann-Zalcenstein D, Benjamin S, Amit I, Tanay A, Massarwa R, Novershtern N, Hanna JH. Nature. 2013 Dec 12;504(7479):282-6. doi: 10.1038/nature12745. Epub 2013 Oct 30. PubMed 24172903.
Backbone
  Vector backbone: pTal4
  Modifications to backbone: We have modified pTal4 from Golden Gate TALEN kit by introducing CAGGS promoter (see the map and sequence)
  Vector type: TALEN
Growth in bacteria
  Bacterial resistance: Ampicillin, 100 μg/mL
  Growth temperature: 37°C
  Growth strain: DH5alpha
  Copy number: High Copy
Gene/Insert
  Gene/Insert name: HD HD HD HD HD NI NG NG HD HD NG NI NN NI NI NN NN
  Species: Synthetic
  Promoter: CAGGS
  Cloning method: Restriction Enzyme; 5′ cloning site BsmBI (destroyed during cloning); 3′ cloning site BsmBI (destroyed during cloning)
  Sequencing primers: 5′ tgaagattgcaaaacgtggc; 3′ ctcatcccgaactgcgtcat
Terms and licenses: Academic/Nonprofit Terms; Industry Terms: Not Available to Industry
How to cite: REV human OCT4 TALEN was a gift from Jacob Hanna (Addgene plasmid # 52413 ; http://n2t.net/addgene:52413 ; RRID:Addgene_52413)
